>Addgene plasmid #118970 | FRB_nSuMMVp | addgene full sequence | sequence record 231812 | Addgene NGS Result
GACGGATCGGGAGATCTCCCGATCCCCTATGGTGCACTCTCAGTACAATCTGCTCTGATGCCGCATAGTT
AAGCCAGTATCTGCTCCCTGCTTGTGTGTTGGAGGTCGCTGAGTAGTGCGCGAGCAAAATTTAAGCTACA
ACAAGGCAAGGCTTGACCGACAATTGCATGAAGAATCTGCTTAGGGTTAGGCGTTTTGCGCTGCTTCGCG
ATGTACGGGCCAGATATACGCGTTGACATTGATTATTGACTAGTTATTAATAGTAATCAATTACGGGGTC
ATTAGTTCATAGCCCATATATGGAGTTCCGCGTTACATAACTTACGGTAAATGGCCCGCCTGGCTGACCG
CCCAACGACCCCCGCCCATTGACGTCAATAATGACGTATGTTCCCATAGTAACGCCAATAGGGACTTTCC
ATTGACGTCAATGGGTGGAGTATTTACGGTAAACTGCCCACTTGGCAGTACATCAAGTGTATCATATGCC
AAGTACGCCCCCTATTGACGTCAATGACGGTAAATGGCCCGCCTGGCATTATGCCCAGTACATGACCTTA
TGGGACTTTCCTACTTGGCAGTACATCTACGTATTAGTCATCGCTATTACCATGGTGATGCGGTTTTGGC
AGTACATCAATGGGCGTGGATAGCGGTTTGACTCACGGGGATTTCCAAGTCTCCACCCCATTGACGTCAA
TGGGAGTTTGTTTTGGCACCAAAATCAACGGGACTTTCCAAAATGTCGTAACAACTCCGCCCCATTGACG
CAAATGGGCGGTAGGCGTGTACGGTGGGAGGTCTATATAAGCAGAGCTCTCTGGCTAACTAGAGAACCCA
CTGCTTACTGGCTTATCGAAATTAATACGACTCACTATAGGGAGACCCAAGCTTGGTACCGAGCTCGGAT
CCACTAGTAACGGCCGCCAGTGTGCTGGAATTCGCGGCCGCTCTAGAGCCACCATGGAGCAGAAGCTGAT
CAGCGAGGAGGATCTGATCCTCTGGCATGAGATGTGGCATGAAGGCCTGGAAGAGGCATCTCGTTTGTAC
TTTGGGGAAAGGAACGTGAAAGGCATGTTTGAGGTGCTGGAGCCCTTGCATGCTATGATGGAACGGGGCC
CCCAGACTCTGAAGGAAACATCCTTTAATCAGGCCTATGGTCGAGATTTAATGGAGGCCCAAGAGTGGTG
CAGGAAGTACATGAAATCAGGGAATGTCAAGGACCTCCTCCAAGCCTGGGACCTCTATTATCATGTGTTC
CGACGAATCTCAAAGGGATCCGGAAGTGGCGTGAGCCTGAGCCGCGGCGTGCGCGACTACAACGCCATCA
GCAGCATGGTGTGCCGCGTGACCAACGACAGCGGCAGCAGCAGCACCACCATGTACGGCATCGGCTACGG
CTGCTACATCATCACCAACAAGCACCTGTTCCGCGAGAACAACGGCCGCCTGCTGATCACCAGCCACCAC
GGCGAGTACATCTGCAAGAACAGCGCCAGCCTGAAGCTGAGCCTGGTGCCCGGCCGCGACATGCTGCTGA
TCCGCCTGCCCAAGGACTGCCCCCCCTTCCCCAGCAAGCTGAAGTTTCGAGAGCCCACTAGCGAAGAAAA
GGCCGTGCTTGTAGTCACAAACTTCCAGGAGTAAACTAGTGCGGCCGCCTGCAGCTCGAGCATGCATCTA
GAGGGCCCTATTCTATAGTGTCACCTAAATGCTAGAGCTCGCTGATCAGCCTCGACTGTGCCTTCTAGTT
GCCAGCCATCTGTTGTTTGCCCCTCCCCCGTGCCTTCCTTGACCCTGGAAGGTGCCACTCCCACTGTCCT
TTCCTAATAAAATGAGGAAATTGCATCGCATTGTCTGAGTAGGTGTCATTCTATTCTGGGGGGTGGGGTG
GGGCAGGACAGCAAGGGGGAGGATTGGGAAGACAATAGCAGGCATGCTGGGGATGCGGTGGGCTCTATGG
CTTCTGAGGCGGAAAGAACCAGCTGGGGCTCTAGGGGGTATCCCC
[124 nt withheld, positions 2006-2129]
C
[91 nt withheld, positions 2131-2221]
A
[49 nt withheld, positions 2223-2271]
CCTTTGACGTTGGAGTCCACGTTCTTT
[37 nt withheld, positions 2299-2335]
ACCCTATCTCGGTCTATTCTTTTGATTTATAAGGGATTTTGCCGATTTCGGCCTATTGGTTAAAAAATGA
GCTGATTTAACAAAAATTTAACGCGAATTAATTCTGTGGAATGTGTGTCAGTTAGGGTGTGGAAAGTCCC
CAGGCTCCCCAGCAGGCAGAAGTATGCAAAGCATGCATCTCAATTAGTCAGCAACCAGGTGTGGAAAGTC
CCCAGGCTCCCCAGCAGGCAGAAGTATGCAAAGCATGCATCTCAATTAGTCAGCAACCATAGTCCCGCCC
CTAACTCCGCCCATCCCGCCCCTAACTCCGCCCAGTTCCGCCCATTCTCCGCCCCATGGCTGACTAATTT
TTTTTATTTATGCAGAGGCCGAGGCCGCCTCTGCCTCTGAGCTATTCCAGAAGTAGTGAGGAGGCTTTTT
TGGAGGCCTAGGCTTTTGCAAAAAGCTCCCGGGAGCTTGTATATCCATTTTCGGATCTGATCAAGAGACA
GGATGAGGATCGTTTCGCATGATTGAACAAGATGGATTGCACGCAGGTTCTCCGGCCGCTTGGGTGGAGA
GGCTATTCGGCTATGACTGGGCACAACAGACAATCGGCTGCTCTGATGCCGCCGTGTTCCGGCTGTCAGC
GCAGGGGCGCCCGGTTCTTTTTGTCAAGACCGACCTGTCCGGTGCCCTGAATGAACTGCAGGACGAGGCA
GCGCGGCTATCGTGGCTGGCCACGACGGGCGTTCCTTGCGCAGCTGTGCTCGACGTTGTCACTGAAGCGG
GAAGGGACTGGCTGCTATTGGGCGAAGTGCCGGGGCAGGATCTCCTGTCATCTCACCTTGCTCCTGCCGA
GAAAGTATCCATCATGGCTGATGCAATGCGGCGGCTGCATACGCTTGATCCGGCTACCTGCCCATTCGAC
CACCAAGCGAAACATCGCATCGAGCGAGCACGTACTCGGATGGAAGCCGGTCTTGTCGATCAGGATGATC
TGGACGAAGAGCATCAGGGGCTCGCGCCAGCCGAACTGTTCGCCAGGCTCAAGGCGCGCATGCCCGACGG
CGAGGATCTCGTCGTGACCCATGGCGATGCCTGCTTGCCGAATATCATGGTGGAAAATGGCCGCTTTTCT
GGATTCATCGACTGTGGCCGGCTGGGTGTGGCGGACCGCTATCAGGACATAGCGTTGGCTACCCGTGATA
TTGCTGAAGAGCTTGGCGGCGAATGGGCTGACCGCTTCCTCGTGCTTTACGGTATCGCCGCTCCCGATTC
GCAGCGCATCGCCTTCTATCGCCTTCTTGACGAGTTCTTCTGAGCGGGACTCTGGGGTTCGAAATGACCG
ACCAAGCGACGCCCAACCTGCCATCACGAGATTTCGATTCCACCGCCGCCTTCTATGAAAGGTTGGGCTT
CGGAATCGTTTTCCGGGACGCCGGCTGGATGATCCTCCAGCGCGGGGATCTCATGCTGGAGTTCTTCGCC
CACCCCAACTTGTTTATTGCAGCTTATAATGGTTACAAATAAAGCAATAGCATCACAAATTTCACAAATA
AAGCATTTTTTTCACTGCATTCTAGTTGTGGTTTGTCCAAACTCATCAATGTATCTTATCATGTCTGTAT
ACCGTCGACCTCTAGCTAGAGCTTGGCGTAATCATGGTCATAGCTGTTTCCTGTGTGAAATTGTTATCCG
CTCACAATTCCACACAACATACGAGCCGGAAGCATAAAGTGTAAAGCCTGGGGTGCCTAATGAGTGAGCT
AACTCACATTAATTGCGTTGCGCTCACTGCCCGCTTTCCAGTCGGGAAACCTGTCGTGCCAGCTGCATTA
ATGAATCGGCCAACGCGCGGGGAGAGGCGGTTTGCGTATTGGGCGCTCTTCCGCTTCCTCGCTCACTGAC
TCGCTGCGCTCGGTCGTTCGGCTGCGGCGAGCGGTATCAGCTCACTCAAAGGCGGTAATACGGTTATCCA
CAGAATCAGGGGATAACGCAGGAAAGAACATGTGAGCAAAAGGCCAGCAAAAGGCCAGGAACCGTAAAAA
GGCCGCGTTGCTGGCGTTTTTCCATAGGCTCCGCCCCCCTGACGAGCATCACAAAAATCGACGCTCAAGT
CAGAGGTGGCGAAACCCGACAGGACTATAAAGATACCAGGCGTTTCCCCCTGGAAGCTCCCTCGTGCGCT
CTCCTGTTCCGACCCTGCCGCTTACCGGATACCTGTCCGCCTTTCTCCCTTCGGGAAGCGTGGCGCTTTC
TCATAGCTCACGCTGTAGGTATCTCAGTTCGGTGTAGGTCGTTCGCTCCAAGCTGGGCTGTGTGCACGAA
CCCCCCGTTCAGCCCGACCGCTGCGCCTTATCCGGTAACTATCGTCTTGAGTCCAACCCGGTAAGACACG
ACTTATCGCCACTGGCAGCAGCCACTGGTAACAGGATTAGCAGAGCGAGGTATGTAGGCGGTGCTACAGA
GTTCTTGAAGTGGTGGCCTAACTACGGCTACACTAGAAGAACAGTATTTGGTATCTGCGCTCTGCTGAAG
CCAGTTACCTTCGGAAAAAGAGTTGGTAGCTCTTGATCCGGCAAACAAACCACCGCTGGTAGCGGTGGTT
TTTTTGTTTGCAAGCAGCAGATTACGCGCAGAAAAAAAGGATCTCAAGAAGATCCTTTGATCTTTTCTAC
GGGGTCTGACGCTCAGTGGAACGAAAACTCACGTTAAGGGATTTTGGTCATGAGATTATCAAAAAGGATC
TTCACCTAGATCCTTTTAAATTAAAAATGAAGTTTTAAATCAATCTAAAGTATATATGAGTAAACTTGGT
CTGACAGTTACCAATGCTTAATCAGTGAGGCACCTATCTCAGCGATCTGTCTATTTCGTTCATCCATAGT
TGCCTGACTCCCCGTCGTGTAGATAACTACGATACGGGAGGGCTTACCATCTGGCCCCAGTGCTGCAATG
ATACCGCGAGACCCACGCTCACCGGCTCCAGATTTATCAGCAATAAACCAGCCAGCCGGAAGGGCCGAGC
GCAGAAGTGGTCCTGCAACTTTATCCGCCTCCATCCAGTCTATTAATTGTTGCCGGGAAGCTAGAGTAAG
TAGTTCGCCAGTTAATAGTTTGCGCAACGTTGTTGCCATTGCTACAGGCATCGTGGTGTCACGCTCGTCG
TTTGGTATGGCTTCATTCAGCTCCGGTTCCCAACGATCAAGGCGAGTTACATGATCCCCCATGTTGTGCA
AAAAAGCGGTTAGCTCCTTCGGTCCTCCGATCGTTGTCAGAAGTAAGTTGGCCGCAGTGTTATCACTCAT
GGTTATGGCAGCACTGCATAATTCTCTTACTGTCATGCCATCCGTAAGATGCTTTTCTGTGACTGGTGAG
TACTCAACCAAGTCATTCTGAGAATAGTGTATGCGGCGACCGAGTTGCTCTTGCCCGGCGTCAATACGGG
ATAATACCGCGCCACATAGCAGAACTTTAAAAGTGCTCATCATTGGAAAACGTTCTTCGGGGCGAAAACT
CTCAAGGATCTTACCGCTGTTGAGATCCAGTTCGATGTAACCCACTCGTGCACCCAACTGATCTTCAGCA
TCTTTTACTTTCACCAGCGTTTCTGGGTGAGCAAAAACAGGAAGGCAAAATGCCGCAAAAAAGGGAATAA
GGGCGACACGGAAATGTTGAATACTCATACTCTTCCTTTTTCAATATTATTGAAGCATTTATCAGGGTTA
TTGTCTCATGAGCGGATACATATTTGAATGTATTTAGAAAAATAAACAAATAGGGGTTCCGCGCACATTT
CCCCGAAAAGTGCCACCTGACGTC
Features (pLannotate 1.2.2; 22 found; start..end, strand, type, name):
     28..80      -  misc_feature   bom (fragment): basis of mobility region from pBR322
    235..614     +  enhancer       CMV enhancer: human cytomegalovirus immediate early enhancer
    615..818     +  promoter       CMV promoter: human cytomegalovirus (CMV) immediate early promoter
    814..847     +  LTR            5' LTR (truncated) (fragment): truncated 5' long terminal repeat (LTR) from HIV-1
    863..881     +  promoter       T7 promoter: promoter for bacteriophage T7 RNA polymerase
    997..1275    +  CDS            FRB*: T2098L mutant of FKBP-rapamycin binding domain of human FRAP binds synthetic ligands such as AP21967
   1294..1674    +  CDS            POLG_PPVEA (fragment): Experimental evidence at transcript level: Swiss-Prot protein existence level 2. [Nuclear inclusion protein A]: has RNA-binding and proteolytic activities. From Plum pox potyvirus (strain El amar) (PPV).
   1692..1710    -  promoter       SP6 promoter: promoter for bacteriophage SP6 RNA polymerase
   1736..1960    +  polyA_signal   bGH poly(A) signal: bovine growth hormone polyadenylation signal
   1964..1985    +  promoter       SV40 promoter (fragment): SV40 enhancer and early promoter
   2006..2434    +  rep_origin     f1 ori (sequence partly withheld): f1 bacteriophage origin of replication; arrow indicates direction of (+) strand synthesis
   2448..2777    +  promoter       SV40 promoter: SV40 enhancer and early promoter
   2844..3635    +  CDS            neo: KKA2_KLEPN - Also known as kan, nptII. Experimental evidence at protein level: Swiss-Prot protein existence level 1. Resistance to kanamycin, neomycin, paromomycin, ribostamycin, butirosin and gentamicin B. From Klebsiella pneumoniae.
   3659..3817    +  CDS            ble (fragment): BLE_KLEPN - Experimental evidence at protein level: Swiss-Prot protein existence level 1. Binding protein with a strong affinity to the bleomycin family of antibiotics. Binds to CL990; an antimitotic-antibiotic compound. From Klebsiella pneumoniae.
   3812..3933    +  polyA_signal   SV40 poly(A) signal: SV40 polyadenylation signal
   4006..4022    -  protein_bind   lac operator: The lac repressor binds to the lac operator to inhibit transcription in E. coli. This inhibition can be relieved by adding lactose or isopropyl-β-D-thiogalactopyranoside (IPTG). lac repressor encoded by lacI
   4030..4060    -  promoter       lac promoter: promoter for the E. coli lac operon
   4075..4096    -  protein_bind   CAP binding site: CAP binding activates transcription in the presence of cAMP. E. coli catabolite activator protein
   4109..4201    -  CDS            lacI (fragment): lac repressor; lacI; The lac repressor binds to the lac operator to inhibit transcription in E. coli. This inhibition can be relieved by adding lactose or isopropyl-β-D-thiogalactopyranoside (IPTG).
   4384..4972    -  rep_origin     ori: high-copy-number ColE1/pMB1/pBR322/pUC origin of replication
   5143..6003    -  CDS            AmpR: β-lactamase; bla; confers resistance to ampicillin, carbenicillin, and related antibiotics
   6004..6108    -  promoter       AmpR promoter: bla
