[The description below was written by a language model from this plasmid's Addgene catalogue record and pLannotate feature annotations shown in this document.]
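Description:
FRB_nSuMMVp is a mammalian expression plasmid built on the pcDNA3 backbone that encodes one half of a chemically inducible split protease. It is propagated in E. coli through a high-copy ColE1/pUC-type origin with ampicillin selection (AmpR under its own bla promoter), and it also carries an f1 origin. For selection in mammalian cells, the backbone provides a neomycin/kanamycin phosphotransferase gene driven by the SV40 enhancer/early promoter and terminated by an SV40 polyadenylation signal. The catalogue lists a total size of 6,184 bp, whereas the sequenced record behind the feature table is 6,139 nt. This is a small discrepancy that the record does not explain.

The expression cassette uses the human CMV immediate-early enhancer and promoter, with a bovine growth hormone polyadenylation signal downstream. T7 and SP6 promoters flank the insert. The open reading frame, cloned between EcoRI and XhoI sites, is described as carrying an N-terminal Myc tag, although the automated annotation did not pick this tag up. It is followed by the FKBP-rapamycin binding (FRB) domain and then the N-terminal fragment of sunflower mild mosaic virus protease (SuMMVp). The annotation tool matched the FRB segment to the T2098L variant and labelled the protease fragment by homology to the nuclear inclusion protein A protease of plum pox potyvirus, which fits a related potyviral protease.

By itself the N-terminal fragment would be expected to be inactive. FRB fusions of this kind are normally paired with a complementary FKBP-fused fragment, so that rapamycin or an analogue brings the two halves together and restores proteolytic activity. The partner construct is not part of this record. The associated publication concerns fast proteolysis-based signalling and logic circuits in mammalian cells.
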