Addgene plasmid #118970: FRB_nSuMMVp
Purpose: Expresses N-terminus of sunflower mild mosaic virus protease (SuMMVp) fused to the FKBP-rapamycin binding (FRB) domain
Depositing lab: Roman Jerala. Depositing organization: National Institute of Chemistry. Publication: Design of fast proteolysis-based signaling and logic circuits in mammalian cells. Fink T, Lonzaric J, Praznik A, Plaper T, Merljak E, Leben K, Jerala N, Lebar T, Strmsek Z, Lapenta F, Bencina M, Jerala R. Nat Chem Biol. 2019 Feb;15(2):115-122. doi: 10.1038/s41589-018-0181-6. Epub 2018 Dec 10. PubMed 30531965.
Backbone
  Vector backbone: pcDNA3
  Backbone size w/o insert (bp): 5443
  Total vector size (bp): 6184
  Vector type: Mammalian Expression
Growth in bacteria
  Bacterial resistance: Ampicillin, 100 μg/mL
  Growth temperature: 37°C
  Growth strain: DH5alpha
  Copy number: High Copy
Gene/Insert
  Gene/Insert name: split nSuMMVp in fusion with FRB (alt name: FRB_nSuMMVp)
  Promoter: CMV
  Tag / fusion protein: Myc tag (N terminal on insert)
  Cloning method: Restriction Enzyme; 5′ cloning site EcoRI (unknown if destroyed); 3′ cloning site XhoI (unknown if destroyed)
  Sequencing primers: 5′ CGCAAATGGGCGGTAGGCGTG; 3′ TAGAAGGCACAGTCGAGG
Terms and licenses: Academic/Nonprofit Terms; Industry Terms: Not Available to Industry
How to cite: FRB_nSuMMVp was a gift from Roman Jerala (Addgene plasmid # 118970 ; http://n2t.net/addgene:118970 ; RRID:Addgene_118970)
