>Addgene plasmid #118970 | FRB_nSuMMVp | depositor partial sequence | sequence record 225465 | FRB_nSuMMVp sequence 741 bps
GCGCGAATTCGCGGCCGCTCTAGAGCCACCATGGAGCAGAAGCTGATCAGCGAGGAGGATCTGATCCTCT
GGCATGAGATGTGGCATGAAGGCCTGGAAGAGGCATCTCGTTTGTACTTTGGGGAAAGGAACGTGAAAGG
CATGTTTGAGGTGCTGGAGCCCTTGCATGCTATGATGGAACGGGGCCCCCAGACTCTGAAGGAAACATCC
TTTAATCAGGCCTATGGTCGAGATTTAATGGAGGCCCAAGAGTGGTGCAGGAAGTACATGAAATCAGGGA
ATGTCAAGGACCTCCTCCAAGCCTGGGACCTCTATTATCATGTGTTCCGACGAATCTCAAAGGGATCCGG
AAGTGGCGTGAGCCTGAGCCGCGGCGTGCGCGACTACAACGCCATCAGCAGCATGGTGTGCCGCGTGACC
AACGACAGCGGCAGCAGCAGCACCACCATGTACGGCATCGGCTACGGCTGCTACATCATCACCAACAAGC
ACCTGTTCCGCGAGAACAACGGCCGCCTGCTGATCACCAGCCACCACGGCGAGTACATCTGCAAGAACAG
CGCCAGCCTGAAGCTGAGCCTGGTGCCCGGCCGCGACATGCTGCTGATCCGCCTGCCCAAGGACTGCCCC
CCCTTCCCCAGCAAGCTGAAGTTTCGAGAGCCCACTAGCGAAGAAAAGGCCGTGCTTGTAGTCACAAACT
TCCAGGAGTAAACTAGTGCGGCCGCCTGCAGCTCGAGGCGC
